Addgene plasmid #162118: pEpicVector3mC_Puro-T2A-mCherry-HA-FLAG-AU1
Purpose: mCherry linked to 3 tags on the C-terminus as barcodes. Puromycin resistant.
Depositing lab: Julien Sage. Depositing organization: Stanford University. Publication: Spatial epitope barcoding reveals clonal tumor patch behaviors. Rovira-Clave X, Drainas AP, Jiang S, Bai Y, Baron M, Zhu B, Dallas AE, Lee MC, Chu TP, Holzem A, Ayyagari R, Bhattacharya D, McCaffrey EF, Greenwald NF, Markovic M, Coles GL, Angelo M, Bassik MC, Sage J, Nolan GP. Cancer Cell. 2022 Nov 14;40(11):1423-1439.e11. doi: 10.1016/j.ccell.2022.09.014. Epub 2022 Oct 13. PubMed 36240778.
Backbone
  Vector backbone: pLV
  Backbone manufacturer: Vectorbuilder
  Vector type: Lentiviral
  Selectable markers: Puromycin
Growth in bacteria
  Bacterial resistance: Ampicillin, 100 μg/mL
  Growth temperature: 37°C
  Growth strain: NEB Stable
  Copy number: High Copy
Gene/Insert
  Gene/Insert name: Puromycin resistant; mCherry linked to HA-FLAG-AU1 (alt name: mC-3-HFA)
  Species: Synthetic
  Mutation: WT
  Promoter: EF1A
  Tag / fusion protein: HA-FLAG-AU1 (C terminal on insert)
  Cloning method: Unknown
  Sequencing primers: 3′ aaaggagctgacaggtggtg
Terms and licenses: Academic/Nonprofit Terms; Industry Terms: Not Available to Industry
Depositor comments: #20 out of 20 mCherry tagged combinations . Please visit https://doi.org/10.1101/2021.06.29.449991 for bioRxiv preprint.
How to cite: pEpicVector3mC_Puro-T2A-mCherry-HA-FLAG-AU1 was a gift from Julien Sage (Addgene plasmid # 162118 ; http://n2t.net/addgene:162118 ; RRID:Addgene_162118)
