[The description below was written by a language model from this plasmid's Addgene catalogue record and pLannotate feature annotations shown in this document.]
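Description:
pEpicVector3mC_Puro-T2A-mCherry-HA-FLAG-AU1 is a third-generation-style, self-inactivating HIV-1 lentiviral transfer plasmid built on a commercial pLV backbone. It is propagated in E. coli through a high-copy ColE1/pUC origin with ampicillin selection (AmpR), and the backbone also carries an f1 origin, an SV40 origin and residual lac/T7/T3 cloning elements. The viral genome is transcribed from an RSV promoter fused to a truncated 5' LTR. It contains the Ψ packaging signal with a gag fragment, the RRE for Rev-dependent export, the cPPT/CTS, a WPRE to boost transcript expression, and a ΔU3 3' LTR followed by an SV40 polyadenylation signal. Gateway attB4, attB1 and attB2 scars flank the promoter and the coding cassette, consistent with recombinational assembly, although the record lists the cloning method as unknown.

The payload is a single synthetic open reading frame driven by the human EF1A promoter (core promoter plus intron A sequence). It encodes puromycin N-acetyltransferase, a T2A ribosome-skipping peptide and mCherry, so transduced mammalian cells can be selected with puromycin and also produce the red fluorescent protein as a separate polypeptide. According to the catalogue fields, mCherry carries HA, FLAG and AU1 epitope tags in tandem at its C terminus. The feature table does not annotate these tags, but an unannotated stretch between the end of mCherry and attB2 is where they would lie. The three-tag combination acts as a protein-level barcode detectable with antibodies. This construct is number 20 of a set of 20 mCherry tag combinations, made for spatial epitope barcoding to label and track clonal cell populations in tumours.
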