Features (pLannotate 1.2.2; 32 found; start..end, strand, type, name):
     20..231     +  promoter       EF-1α core promoter: core promoter for human elongation factor EF-1α
    232..341     +  intron         EF-1α intron A (fragment): intron upstream of the start codon of human EF-1α
    967..1170    +  intron         EF-1α intron A: truncated intron upstream of the start codon of human EF-1α
   1179..1203    +  protein_bind   attB1: mutant version of attB; recombination site for the Gateway® BP reaction BP Clonase™
   1210..1806    +  CDS            PuroR (fragment): puromycin N-acetyltransferase; pac from Streptomyces; confers resistance to puromycin
   1816..1869    +  CDS            T2A: 2A peptide from Thosea asigna virus capsid protein Eukaryotic ribosomes fail to insert a peptide bond between the Gly and Pro residues, yielding separate polypeptides.
   1870..2577    +  CDS            mCherry: mCherry is a basic (constitutively fluorescent) red fluorescent protein published in 2004, derived from Discosoma sp.. It is reported to be a very rapidly-maturing monomer with low acid sensitivity.
   2680..2704    -  protein_bind   attB2: mutant version of attB; recombination site for the Gateway® BP reaction BP Clonase™
   2722..3310    +  misc_feature   WPRE: woodchuck hepatitis virus posttranscriptional regulatory element
   3377..3396    +  misc_feature   cPPT/CTS (fragment): central polypurine tract and central termination sequence of HIV-1
   3398..3631    +  LTR            3' LTR (ΔU3): self-inactivating 3' long terminal repeat (LTR) from HIV-1
   3703..3824    +  polyA_signal   SV40 poly(A) signal: SV40 polyadenylation signal
   3864..3999    +  rep_origin     SV40 ori: SV40 origin of replication
   4020..4038    -  promoter       T7 promoter: promoter for bacteriophage T7 RNA polymerase
   4046..4201    +  CDS            lacZα (fragment): LacZα fragment of β-galactosidase; lacZ fragment
   4206..4634    +  rep_origin     f1 ori (sequence partly withheld): f1 bacteriophage origin of replication; arrow indicates direction of (+) strand synthesis
   4687..4791    +  promoter       AmpR promoter: bla
   4792..5652    +  CDS            AmpR: β-lactamase; bla; confers resistance to ampicillin, carbenicillin, and related antibiotics
   5823..6411    +  rep_origin     ori: high-copy-number ColE1/pMB1/pBR322/pUC origin of replication
   6594..6686    +  CDS            lacI (fragment): lac repressor; lacI; The lac repressor binds to the lac operator to inhibit transcription in E. coli. This inhibition can be relieved by adding lactose or isopropyl-β-D-thiogalactopyranoside (IPTG).
   6699..6720    +  protein_bind   CAP binding site: CAP binding activates transcription in the presence of cAMP. E. coli catabolite activator protein
   6735..6765    +  promoter       lac promoter: promoter for the E. coli lac operon
   6773..6789    +  protein_bind   lac operator: The lac repressor binds to the lac operator to inhibit transcription in E. coli. This inhibition can be relieved by adding lactose or isopropyl-β-D-thiogalactopyranoside (IPTG). lac repressor encoded by lacI
   6834..6852    +  promoter       T3 promoter: promoter for bacteriophage T3 RNA polymerase
   6880..7106    +  promoter       RSV promoter: Rous sarcoma virus enhancer/promoter
   7107..7287    +  LTR            5' LTR (truncated): truncated 5' long terminal repeat (LTR) from HIV-1
   7334..7459    +  misc_feature   HIV-1 Ψ: packaging signal of human immunodeficiency virus type 1
   7443..7806    +  CDS            HIV-1 gag (fragment): gag protein from human immunodeficiency virus 1; gag
   7952..8185    +  misc_feature   RRE: The Rev response element (RRE) of HIV-1 allows for Rev-dependent mRNA export from the nucleus to the cytoplasm.
   8562..8662    +  CDS            Rev (fragment): human immunodeficiency virus 1 (HIV-1) Rev protein; rev; enhances nuclear export of unspliced and incompletely spliced viral mRNAs
   8680..8797    +  misc_feature   cPPT/CTS: central polypurine tract and central termination sequence of HIV-1
   8815..8835    +  protein_bind   attB4: mutant version of attB; core recombination site for the Gateway® BP reaction BP Clonase™
>Addgene plasmid #162118 | pEpicVector3mC_Puro-T2A-mCherry-HA-FLAG-AU1 | addgene full sequence | sequence record 318311 | Addgene NGS Result
GGCTCCGGTGCCCGTCAGTGGGCAGAGCGCACATCGCCCACAGTCCCCGAGAAGTTGGGGGGAGGGGTCG
GCAATTGAACCGGTGCCTAGAGAAGGTGGCGCGGGGTAAACTGGGAAAGTGATGTCGTGTACTGGCTCCG
CCTTTTTCCCGAGGGTGGGGGAGAACCGTATATAAGTGCAGTAGTCGCCGTGAACGTTCTTTTTCGCAAC
GGGTTTGCCGCCAGAACACAGGTAAGTGCCGTGTGTGGTTCCCGCGGGCCTGGCCTCTTTACGGGTTATG
GCCCTTGCGTGCCTTGAATTACTTCCACCTGGCTGCAGTACGTGATTCTTGATCCCGAGCTTCGGGTTGG
AAGTGGGTGGGAGAGTTCGAGGCCTTGCGCTTAAGGAGCCCCTTCGCCTCGTGCTTGAGTTGAGGCCTGG
CCTGGGCGCTGGGGCCGCCGCGTGCGAATCTGGTGGCACCTTCGCGCCTGTCTCGCTGCTTTCGATAAGT
CTCTAGCCATTTAAAATTTTTGATGACCTGCTGCGACGCTTTTTTTCTGGCAAGATAGTCTTGTAAATGC
GGGCCAAGATCTGCACACTGGTATTTCGGTTTTTGGGGCCGCGGGCGGCGACGGGGCCCGTGCGTCCCAG
CGCACATGTTCGGCGAGGCGGGGCCTGCGAGCGCGGCCACCGAGAATCGGACGGGGGTAGTCTCAAGCTG
GCCGGCCTGCTCTGGTGCCTGGTCTCGCGCCGCCGTGTATCGCCCCGCCCTGGGCGGCAAGGCTGGCCCG
GTCGGCACCAGTTGCGTGAGCGGAAAGATGGCCGCTTCCCGGCCCTGCTGCAGGGAGCTCAAAATGGAGG
ACGCGGCGCTCGGGAGAGCGGGCGGGTGAGTCACCCACACAAAGGAAAAGGGCCTTTCCGTCCTCAGCCG
TCGCTTCATGTGACTCCACGGAGTACCGGGCGCCGTCCAGGCACCTCGATTAGTTCTCGAGCTTTTGGAG
TACGTCGTCTTTAGGTTGGGGGGAGGGGTTTTATGCGATGGAGTTTCCCCACACTGAGTGGGTGGAGACT
GAAGTTAGGCCAGCTTGGCACTTGATGTAATTCTCCTTGGAATTTGCCCTTTTTGAGTTTGGATCTTGGT
TCATTCTCAAGCCTCAGACAGTGGTTCAAAGTTTTTTTCTTCCATTTCAGGTGTCGTGACAAGTTTGTAC
AAAAAAGCAGGCTGCCACCATGACCGAGTACAAGCCCACGGTGCGCCTCGCCACCCGCGACGACGTCCCC
AGGGCCGTACGCACCCTCGCCGCCGCGTTCGCCGACTACCCCGCCACGCGCCACACCGTCGATCCGGACC
GCCACATCGAGCGGGTCACCGAGCTGCAAGAACTCTTCCTCACGCGCGTCGGGCTCGACATCGGCAAGGT
GTGGGTCGCGGACGACGGCGCCGCGGTGGCGGTCTGGACCACGCCGGAGAGCGTCGAAGCGGGGGCGGTG
TTCGCCGAGATCGGCCCGCGCATGGCCGAGTTGAGCGGTTCCCGGCTGGCCGCGCAGCAACAGATGGAAG
GCCTCCTGGCGCCGCACCGGCCCAAGGAGCCCGCGTGGTTCCTGGCCACCGTCGGCGTCTCGCCCGACCA
CCAGGGCAAGGGTCTGGGCAGCGCCGTCGTGCTCCCCGGAGTGGAGGCGGCCGAGCGCGCCGGGGTGCCC
GCCTTCCTGGAGACCTCCGCGCCCCGCAACCTCCCCTTCTACGAGCGGCTCGGCTTCACCGTCACCGCCG
ACGTCGAGGTGCCCGAAGGACCGCGCACCTGGTGCATGACCCGCAAGCCCGGTGCCGGAAGCGGAGAGGG
CAGGGGAAGTCTTCTAACATGCGGGGACGTGGAGGAAAATCCCGGCCCCATGGTGAGCAAGGGCGAGGAG
GATAACATGGCCATCATCAAGGAGTTCATGCGCTTCAAGGTGCACATGGAGGGCTCCGTGAACGGCCACG
AGTTCGAGATCGAGGGCGAGGGCGAGGGCCGCCCCTACGAGGGCACCCAGACCGCCAAGCTGAAGGTGAC
CAAGGGTGGCCCCCTGCCCTTCGCCTGGGACATCCTGTCCCCTCAGTTCATGTACGGCTCCAAGGCCTAC
GTGAAGCACCCCGCCGACATCCCCGACTACTTGAAGCTGTCCTTCCCCGAGGGCTTCAAGTGGGAGCGCG
TGATGAACTTCGAGGACGGCGGCGTGGTGACCGTGACCCAGGACTCCTCCCTGCAGGACGGCGAGTTCAT
CTACAAGGTGAAGCTGCGCGGCACCAACTTCCCCTCCGACGGCCCCGTAATGCAGAAGAAGACCATGGGC
TGGGAGGCCTCCTCCGAGCGGATGTACCCCGAGGACGGCGCCCTGAAGGGCGAGATCAAGCAGAGGCTGA
AGCTGAAGGACGGCGGCCACTACGACGCTGAGGTCAAGACCACCTACAAGGCCAAGAAGCCCGTGCAGCT
GCCCGGCGCCTACAACGTCAACATCAAGTTGGACATCACCTCCCACAACGAGGACTACACCATCGTGGAA
CAGTACGAACGCGCCGAGGGCCGCCACTCCACCGGCGGCATGGACGAGCTGTACAAGGGTGGCAGCGGCG
GCGGCGGCTCTGGCGGCTACCCCTACGACGTGCCCGACTACGCCGACTACAAAGACGATGACGACAAGGA
CACCTACAGATACATCTAAACCCAGCTTTCTTGTACAAAGTGGTGATAATCGAATTCCGATAATCAACCT
CTGGATTACAAAATTTGTGAAAGATTGACTGGTATTCTTAACTATGTTGCTCCTTTTACGCTATGTGGAT
ACGCTGCTTTAATGCCTTTGTATCATGCTATTGCTTCCCGTATGGCTTTCATTTTCTCCTCCTTGTATAA
ATCCTGGTTGCTGTCTCTTTATGAGGAGTTGTGGCCCGTTGTCAGGCAACGTGGCGTGGTGTGCACTGTG
TTTGCTGACGCAACCCCCACTGGTTGGGGCATTGCCACCACCTGTCAGCTCCTTTCCGGGACTTTCGCTT
TCCCCCTCCCTATTGCCACGGCGGAACTCATCGCCGCCTGCCTTGCCCGCTGCTGGACAGGGGCTCGGCT
GTTGGGCACTGACAATTCCGTGGTGTTGTCGGGGAAGCTGACGTCCTTTCCATGGCTGCTCGCCTGTGTT
GCCACCTGGATTCTGCGCGGGACGTCCTTCTGCTACGTCCCTTCGGCCCTCAATCCAGCGGACCTTCCTT
CCCGCGGCCTGCTGCCGGCTCTGCGGCCTCTTCCGCGTCTTCGCCTTCGCCCTCAGACGAGTCGGATCTC
CCTTTGGGCCGCCTCCCCGCATCGGGAATTCCCGCGGTTCGCTTTAAGACCAATGACTTACAAGGCAGCT
GTAGATCTTAGCCACTTTTTAAAAGAAAAGGGGGGACTGGAAGGGCTAATTCACTCCCAACGAAGACAAG
ATCTGCTTTTTGCTTGTACTGGGTCTCTCTGGTTAGACCAGATCTGAGCCTGGGAGCTCTCTGGCTAACT
AGGGAACCCACTGCTTAAGCCTCAATAAAGCTTGCCTTGAGTGCTTCAAGTAGTGTGTGCCCGTCTGTTG
TGTGACTCTGGTAACTAGAGATCCCTCAGACCCTTTTAGTCAGTGTGGAAAATCTCTAGCAGTAGTAGTT
CATGTCATCTTATTATTCAGTATTTATAACTTGCAAAGAAATGAATATCAGAGAGTGAGAGGAACTTGTT
TATTGCAGCTTATAATGGTTACAAATAAAGCAATAGCATCACAAATTTCACAAATAAAGCATTTTTTTCA
CTGCATTCTAGTTGTGGTTTGTCCAAACTCATCAATGTATCTTATCATGTCTGGCTCTAGCTATCCCGCC
CCTAACTCCGCCCATCCCGCCCCTAACTCCGCCCAGTTCCGCCCATTCTCCGCCCCATGGCTGACTAATT
TTTTTTATTTATGCAGAGGCCGAGGCCGCCTCGGCCTCTGAGCTATTCCAGAAGTAGTGAGGAGGCTTTT
TTGGAGGCCTAGGGACGTACCCAATTCGCCCTATAGTGAGTCGTATTACGCGCGCTCACTGGCCGTCGTT
TTACAACGTCGTGACTGGGAAAACCCTGGCGTTACCCAACTTAATCGCCTTGCAGCACATCCCCCTTTCG
CCAGCTGGCGTAATAGCGAAGAGGCCCGCACCGATCGCCCTTCCCAACAGTTGCGCAGCCTGAATGGCGA
ATGGG
[124 nt withheld, positions 4206-4329]
C
[91 nt withheld, positions 4331-4421]
A
[49 nt withheld, positions 4423-4471]
CCTTTGACGTTGGAGTCCACGTTCTTT
[37 nt withheld, positions 4499-4535]
ACCCTATCTCGGTCTATTCTTTTGATTTATAAGGGATTTTGCCGATTTCGGCCTATTGGTTAAAAAATGA
GCTGATTTAACAAAAATTTAACGCGAATTTTAACAAAATATTAACGCTTACAATTTAGGTGGCACTTTTC
GGGGAAATGTGCGCGGAACCCCTATTTGTTTATTTTTCTAAATACATTCAAATATGTATCCGCTCATGAG
ACAATAACCCTGATAAATGCTTCAATAATATTGAAAAAGGAAGAGTATGAGTATTCAACATTTCCGTGTC
GCCCTTATTCCCTTTTTTGCGGCATTTTGCCTTCCTGTTTTTGCTCACCCAGAAACGCTGGTGAAAGTAA
AAGATGCTGAAGATCAGTTGGGTGCACGAGTGGGTTACATCGAACTGGATCTCAACAGCGGTAAGATCCT
TGAGAGTTTTCGCCCCGAAGAACGTTTTCCAATGATGAGCACTTTTAAAGTTCTGCTATGTGGCGCGGTA
TTATCCCGTATTGACGCCGGGCAAGAGCAACTCGGTCGCCGCATACACTATTCTCAGAATGACTTGGTTG
AGTACTCACCAGTCACAGAAAAGCATCTTACGGATGGCATGACAGTAAGAGAATTATGCAGTGCTGCCAT
AACCATGAGTGATAACACTGCGGCCAACTTACTTCTGACAACGATCGGAGGACCGAAGGAGCTAACCGCT
TTTTTGCACAACATGGGGGATCATGTAACTCGCCTTGATCGTTGGGAACCGGAGCTGAATGAAGCCATAC
CAAACGACGAGCGTGACACCACGATGCCTGTAGCAATGGCAACAACGTTGCGCAAACTATTAACTGGCGA
ACTACTTACTCTAGCTTCCCGGCAACAATTAATAGACTGGATGGAGGCGGATAAAGTTGCAGGACCACTT
CTGCGCTCGGCCCTTCCGGCTGGCTGGTTTATTGCTGATAAATCTGGAGCCGGTGAGCGTGGGTCTCGCG
GTATCATTGCAGCACTGGGGCCAGATGGTAAGCCCTCCCGTATCGTAGTTATCTACACGACGGGGAGTCA
GGCAACTATGGATGAACGAAATAGACAGATCGCTGAGATAGGTGCCTCACTGATTAAGCATTGGTAACTG
TCAGACCAAGTTTACTCATATATACTTTAGATTGATTTAAAACTTCATTTTTAATTTAAAAGGATCTAGG
TGAAGATCCTTTTTGATAATCTCATGACCAAAATCCCTTAACGTGAGTTTTCGTTCCACTGAGCGTCAGA
CCCCGTAGAAAAGATCAAAGGATCTTCTTGAGATCCTTTTTTTCTGCGCGTAATCTGCTGCTTGCAAACA
AAAAAACCACCGCTACCAGCGGTGGTTTGTTTGCCGGATCAAGAGCTACCAACTCTTTTTCCGAAGGTAA
CTGGCTTCAGCAGAGCGCAGATACCAAATACTGTTCTTCTAGTGTAGCCGTAGTTAGGCCACCACTTCAA
GAACTCTGTAGCACCGCCTACATACCTCGCTCTGCTAATCCTGTTACCAGTGGCTGCTGCCAGTGGCGAT
AAGTCGTGTCTTACCGGGTTGGACTCAAGACGATAGTTACCGGATAAGGCGCAGCGGTCGGGCTGAACGG
GGGGTTCGTGCACACAGCCCAGCTTGGAGCGAACGACCTACACCGAACTGAGATACCTACAGCGTGAGCT
ATGAGAAAGCGCCACGCTTCCCGAAGAGAGAAAGGCGGACAGGTATCCGGTAAGCGGCAGGGTCGGAACA
GGAGAGCGCACGAGGGAGCTTCCAGGGGGAAACGCCTGGTATCTTTATAGTCCTGTCGGGTTTCGCCACC
TCTGACTTGAGCGTCGATTTTTGTGATGCTCGTCAGGGGGGCGGAGCCTATGGAAAAACGCCAGCAACGC
GGCCTTTTTACGGTTCCTGGCCTTTTGCTGGCCTTTTGCTCACATGTTCTTTCCTGCGTTATCCCCTGAT
TCTGTGGATAACCGTATTACCGCCTTTGAGTGAGCTGATACCGCTCGCCGCAGCCGAACGACCGAGCGCA
GCGAGTCAGTGAGCGAGGAAGCGGAAGAGCGCCCAATACGCAAACCGCCTCTCCCCGCGCGTTGGCCGAT
TCATTAATGCAGCTGGCACGACAGGTTTCCCGACTGGAAAGCGGGCAGTGAGCGCAACGCAATTAATGTG
AGTTAGCTCACTCATTAGGCACCCCAGGCTTTACACTTTATGCTTCCGGCTCGTATGTTGTGTGGAATTG
TGAGCGGATAACAATTTCACACAGGAAACAGCTATGACCATGATTACGCCAAGCGCGCAATTAACCCTCA
CTAAAGGGAACAAAAGCTGGAGCTGCAAGCTTAATGTAGTCTTATGCAATACTCTTGTAGTCTTGCAACA
TGGTAACGATGAGTTAGCAACATGCCTTACAAGGAGAGAAAAAGCACCGTGCATGCCGATTGGTGGAAGT
AAGGTGGTACGATCGTGCCTTATTAGGAAGGCAACAGACGGGTCTGACATGGATTGGACGAACCACTGAA
TTGCCGCATTGCAGAGATATTGTATTTAAGTGCCTAGCTCGATACATAAACGGGTCTCTCTGGTTAGACC
AGATCTGAGCCTGGGAGCTCTCTGGCTAACTAGGGAACCCACTGCTTAAGCCTCAATAAAGCTTGCCTTG
AGTGCTTCAAGTAGTGTGTGCCCGTCTGTTGTGTGACTCTGGTAACTAGAGATCCCTCAGACCCTTTTAG
TCAGTGTGGAAAATCTCTAGCAGTGGCGCCCGAACAGGGACTTGAAAGCGAAAGGGAAACCAGAGGAGCT
CTCTCGACGCAGGACTCGGCTTGCTGAAGCGCGCACGGCAAGAGGCGAGGGGCGGCGACTGGTGAGTACG
CCAAAAATTTTGACTAGCGGAGGCTAGAAGGAGAGAGATGGGTGCGAGAGCGTCAGTATTAAGCGGGGGA
GAATTAGATCGCGATGGGAAAAAATTCGGTTAAGGCCAGGGGGAAAGAAAAAATATAAATTAAAACATAT
AGTATGGGCAAGCAGGGAGCTAGAACGATTCGCAGTTAATCCTGGCCTGTTAGAAACATCAGAAGGCTGT
AGACAAATACTGGGACAGCTACAACCATCCCTTCAGACAGGATCAGAAGAACTTAGATCATTATATAATA
CAGTAGCAACCCTCTATTGTGTGCATCAAAGGATAGAGATAAAAGACACCAAGGAAGCTTTAGACAAGAT
AGAGGAAGAGCAAAACAAAAGTAAGACCACCGCACAGCAAGCGGCCGCTGATCTTCAGACCTGGAGGAGG
AGATATGAGGGACAATTGGAGAAGTGAATTATATAAATATAAAGTAGTAAAAATTGAACCATTAGGAGTA
GCACCCACCAAGGCAAAGAGAAGAGTGGTGCAGAGAGAAAAAAGAGCAGTGGGAATAGGAGCTTTGTTCC
TTGGGTTCTTGGGAGCAGCAGGAAGCACTATGGGCGCAGCGTCAATGACGCTGACGGTACAGGCCAGACA
ATTATTGTCTGGTATAGTGCAGCAGCAGAACAATTTGCTGAGGGCTATTGAGGCGCAACAGCATCTGTTG
CAACTCACAGTCTGGGGCATCAAGCAGCTCCAGGCAAGAATCCTGGCTGTGGAAAGATACCTAAAGGATC
AACAGCTCCTGGGGATTTGGGGTTGCTCTGGAAAACTCATTTGCACCACTGCTGTGCCTTGGAATGCTAG
TTGGAGTAATAAATCTCTGGAACAGATTTGGAATCACACGACCTGGATGGAGTGGGACAGAGAAATTAAC
AATTACACAAGCTTAATACACTCCTTAATTGAAGAATCGCAAAACCAGCAAGAAAAGAATGAACAAGAAT
TATTGGAATTAGATAAATGGGCAAGTTTGTGGAATTGGTTTAACATAACAAATTGGCTGTGGTATATAAA
ATTATTCATAATGATAGTAGGAGGCTTGGTAGGTTTAAGAATAGTTTTTGCTGTACTTTCTATAGTGAAT
AGAGTTAGGCAGGGATATTCACCATTATCGTTTCAGACCCACCTCCCAACCCCGAGGGGACCCGACAGGC
CCGAAGGAATAGAAGAAGAAGGTGGAGAGAGAGACAGAGACAGATCCATTCGATTAGTGAACGGATCTCG
ACGGTATCGCTAGCTTTTAAAAGAAAAGGGGGGATTGGGGGGTACAGTGCAGGGGAAAGAATAGTAGACA
TAATAGCAACAGACATACAAACTAAAGAATTACAAAAACAAATTACAAAAATTCAAAATTTTACTAGTGA
TTATCGGATCAACTTTGTATAGAAAAGTTG
